>Addgene plasmid #242228 | pPB-CAG-NR5A1-deltaLBD-FLAG | addgene full sequence | sequence record 485627 | Addgene NGS Result
CAGTTAATAGTTTGCGCAACGTTGTTGCCATTGCTACAGGCATCGTGGTGTCACGCTCGTCGTTTGGTAT
GGCTTCATTCAGCTCCGGTTCCCAACGATCAAGGCGAGTTACATGATCCCCCATGTTGTGCAAAAAAGCG
GTTAGCTCCTTCGGTCCTCCGATCGTTGTCAGAAGTAAGTTGGCCGCAGTGTTATCACTCATGGTTATGG
CAGCACTGCATAATTCTCTTACTGTCATGCCATCCGTAAGATGCTTTTCTGTGACTGGTGAGTACTCAAC
CAAGTCATTCTGAGAATAGTGTATGCGGCGACCGAGTTGCTCTTGCCCGGCGTCAATACGGGATAATACC
GCGCCACATAGCAGAACTTTAAAAGTGCTCATCATTGGAAAACGTTCTTCGGGGCGAAAACTCTCAAGGA
TCTTACCGCTGTTGAGATCCAGTTCGATGTAACCCACTCGTGCACCCAACTGATCTTCAGCATCTTTTAC
TTTCACCAGCGTTTCTGGGTGAGCAAAAACAGGAAGGCAAAATGCCGCAAAAAAGGGAATAAGGGCGACA
CGGAAATGTTGAATACTCATACTCTTCCTTTTTCAATATTATTGAAGCATTTATCAGGGTTATTGTCTCA
TGAGCGGATACATATTTGAATGTATTTAGAAAAATAAACAAATAGGGGTTCCGCGCACATTTCCCCGAAA
AGTGCCACCTAAATTGTAAGCGTTAATATTTTGTTAAAATTCGCGTTAAATTTTTGTTAAATCAGCTCAT
TTTTTAACCAATAGGCCGAAATCGGCAAAATCCCTTATAAATCAAAAGAATAGACCGAGATAGGGT
[37 nt withheld, positions 837-873]
AAAGAACGTGGACTCCAACGTCAAAGG
[49 nt withheld, positions 901-949]
T
[91 nt withheld, positions 951-1041]
G
[124 nt withheld, positions 1043-1166]
CCCATTCGCCATTCAGGCTGCGCAACTGTTGGGAAGGGCGATCGGTGCGGGCCTCTTCGCTATTACGCCA
GCTGGCGAAAGGGGGATGTGCTGCAAGGCGATTAAGTTGGGTAACGCCAGGGTTTTCCCAGTCACGACGT
TGTAAAACGACGGCCAGTGAGCGCGCGTAATACGACTCACTATAGGGCGAATTGGGGCGCGCCATTCTAG
ATTAACCCTAGAAAGATAGTCTGCGTAAAATTGACGCATGCATTCTTGAAATATTGCTCTCTCTTTCTAA
ATAGCGCGAATCCGTCGCTGTGCATTTAGGACATCTCAGTCGCCGCTTGGAGCTCCCGTGAGGCGTGCTT
GTCAATGCGGTAAGTGTCACTGATTTTGAACTATAACGACCGCGTGAGTCAAAATGACGCATGATTATCT
TTTACGTGACTTTTAAGATTTAACTCATACGATAATTATATTGTTATTTCATGTTCTACTTACGTGATAA
CTTATTATATATATATTTTCTTGTTATAGATATCAACTAGAATGCTAGACTCGAGAAGCTTGATCGGCCA
CGCGGATCTCGACATTGATTATTGACTAGTTATTAATAGTAATCAATTACGGGGTCATTAGTTCATAGCC
CATATATGGAGTTCCGCGTTACATAACTTACGGTAAATGGCCCGCCTGGCTGACCGCCCAACGACCCCCG
CCCATTGACGTCAATAATGACGTATGTTCCCATAGTAACGCCAATAGGGACTTTCCATTGACGTCAATGG
GTGGAGTATTTACGGTAAACTGCCCACTTGGCAGTACATCAAGTGTATCATATGCCAAGTACGCCCCCTA
TTGACGTCAATGACGGTAAATGGCCCGCCTGGCATTATGCCCAGTACATGACCTTATGGGACTTTCCTAC
TTGGCAGTACATCTACGTATTAGTCATCGCTATTACCATGGTCGAGGTGAGCCCCACGTTCTGCTTCACT
CTCCCCATCTCCCCCCCCTCCCCACCCCCAATTTTGTATTTATTTATTTTTTAATTATTTTGTGCAGCGG
TGGGGGCGGGGGGGGGGGGGGGGGCGCGCCAGGCGGGGCGGGGCGGGGCGAGGGGCGGGGCGGGGCGAGG
CGGAGAGGTGCGGCGGCAGCCAATCAGAGCGGCGCGCTCCGAAAGTTTCCTTTTATGGCGAGGCGGCGGC
GGCGGCGGCCCTATAAAAAGCGAAGCGCGCGGCGGGCGGGAGTCGCTGCGCGCTGCCTTCGCCCCGTGCC
CCGCTCCGCCGCCGCCTCGCGCCGCCCGCCCCGGCTCTGACTGACCGCGTTACTCCCACAGGTGAGCGGG
CGGGACGGCCCTTCTCCTCCGGGCTGTAATTAGCGCTTGGTTTAATGACGGCTTGTTTCTTTTCTGTGGC
TGCGTGAAAGCCTTGAGGGGCTCCGGGAGGGCCCTTTGTGCGGGGGGAGCGGCTCGGGGGGTGCGTGCGT
GTGTGTGTGCGTGGGGAGCGCCGCGTGCGGCTCCGCGCTGCCCGGCGGCTGTGAGCGCTGCGGGCGCGGC
GCGGGGCTTTGTGCGCTCCGCAGTGTGCGCGAGGGGAGCGCGGCCGGGGGCGGTGCCCCGCGGTGCGGGG
GGGGCTGCGAGGGGAACAAAGGCTGCGTGCGGGGTGTGTGCGTGGGGGGGTGAGCAGGGGGTGTGGGCGC
GTCGGTCGGGCTGCAACCCCCCCTGCACCCCCCTCCCCGAGTTGCTGAGCACGGCCCGGCTTCGGGTGCG
GGGCTCCGTACGGGGCGTGGCGCGGGGCTCGCCGTGCCGGGCGGGGGGTGGCGGCAGGTGGGGGTGCCGG
GCGGGGCGGGGCCGCCTCGGGCCGGGGAGGGCTCGGGGGAGGGGCGCGGCGGCCCCCGGAGCGCCGGCGG
CTGTCGAGGCGCGGCGAGCCGCAGCCATTGCCTTTTATGGTAATCGTGCGAGAGGGCGCAGGGACTTCCT
TTGTCCCAAATCTGTGCGGAGCCGAAATCTGGGAGGCGCCGCCGCACCCCCTCTAGCGGGCGCGGGGCGA
AGCGGTGCGGCGCCGGCAGGAAGGAAATGGGCGGGGAGGGCCTTCGTGCGTCGCCGCGCCGCCGTCCCCT
TCTCCCTCTCCAGCCTCGGGGCTGTCCGCGGGGGGACGGCTGCCTTCGGGGGGGACGGGGCAGGGCGGGG
TTCGGCTTCTGGCGTGTGACCGGCGGCTCTAGCCGGAGCGCACGTCGGCAGTCGGCTCCCTCGTTGACCG
AATCACCGACCTCTCTCCCCAGGGGGATCCACCGGGCTAGCGCCACCATGGACTATTCGTACGACGAGGA
CCTGGACGAGCTGTGCCCCGTGTGCGGGGACAAGGTGTCCGGCTACCACTACGGACTGCTCACGTGTGAG
AGCTGCAAGGGCTTCTTCAAGCGCACGGTGCAGAACAACAAGCACTACACGTGCACCGAGAGCCAGAGCT
GCAAGATCGACAAGACGCAGCGCAAGCGCTGTCCCTTCTGCCGCTTCCAGAAATGCCTGACGGTGGGGAT
GCGCCTGGAAGCCGTGCGCGCTGACCGTATGAGGGGTGGCCGGAACAAGTTTGGGCCGATGTACAAGCGG
GACCGGGCCCTGAAACAGCAGAAGAAGGCACAGATTCGGGCCAATGGCTTCAAGCTGGAGACAGGGCCCC
CGATGGGGGTGCCCCCGCCGCCCCCTCCCGCACCGGACTACGTGCTGCCTCCCAGCCTGCATGGGCCTGA
GCCCAAGGGCCTGGCCGCCGGTCCACCTGCTGGGCCACTGGGCGACTTTGGGGCCCCAGCACTGCCCATG
GCCGTGCCCGGTGCCCACGGGCCACTGGCTGGCTACCTCTACCCTGCCTTTCCTGGCCGTGCCATCAAGT
CTGAGTACCCGGAGCCTTATGCCAGCCCCCCACAGCCTGGGCTGCCGTACGGCTACCCAGAGCCCTTCTC
TGGAGGGACCGGTATGGACTACAAAGACCATGACGGTGATTATAAAGATCATGATATCGATTACAAGGAT
GACGATGACAAGTGAACGCGTTAGTGCGGATCCTAGTGCGAATTCTAGTGCGTCGACTCTAGCAACGGTT
TCCCTCTAGCGGGATCAATTCCGCCCCCCCCCCCTAACGTTACTGGCCGAAGCCGCTTGGAATAAGGCCG
GTGTGCGTTTGTCTATATGTTATTTTCCACCATATTGCCGTCTTTTGGCAATGTGAGGGCCCGGAAACCT
GGCCCTGTCTTCTTGACGAGCATTCCTAGGGGTCTTTCCCCTCTCGCCAAAGGAATGCAAGGTCTGTTGA
ATGTCGTGAAGGAAGCAGTTCCTCTGGAAGCTTCTTGAAGACAAACAACGTCTGTAGCGACCCTTTGCAG
GCAGCGGAACCCCCCACCTGGCGACAGGTGCCTCTGCGGCCAAAAGCCACGTGTATAAGATACACCTGCA
AAGGCGGCACAACCCCAGTGCCACGTTGTGAGTTGGATAGTTGTGGAAAGAGTCAAATGGCTCTCCTCAA
GCGTATTCAACAAGGGGCTGAAGGATGCCCAGAAGGTACCCCATTGTATGGGATCTGATCTGGGGCCTCG
GTGCACATGCTTTACATGTGTTTAGTCGAGGTTAAAAAAACGTCTAGGCCCCCCGAACCACGGGGACGTG
GTTTTCCTTTGAAAAACACGATAATACCATGGTCATGAAAACATTTAACATTTCTCAACAAGATCTAGAA
TTAGTAGAAGTAGCGACAGAGAAGATTACAATGCTTTATGAGGATAATAAACATCATGTGGGAGCGGCAA
TTCGTACGAAAACAGGAGAAATCATTTCGGCAGTACATATTGAAGCGTATATAGGACGAGTAACTGTTTG
TGCAGAAGCCATTGCGATTGGTAGTGCAGTTTCGAATGGACAAAAGGATTTTGACACGATTGTAGCTGTT
AGACACCCTTATTCTGACGAAGTAGATAGAAGTATTCGAGTGGTAAGTCCTTGTGGTATGTGTAGGGAGT
TGATTTCAGACTATGCACCAGATTGTTTTGTGTTAATAGAAATGAATGGCAAGTTAGTCAAAACTACGAT
TGAAGAACTCATTCCACTCAAATATACCCGAAATTAAAAGTCGAGATGCATCGATGATCTAGAGCTCGCT
GATCAGCCTCGACTGTGCCTTCTAGTTGCCAGCCATCTGTTGTTTGCCCCTCCCCCGTGCCTTCCTTGAC
CCTGGAAGGTGCCACTCCCACTGTCCTTTCCTAATAAAATGAGGAAATTGCATCGCATTGTCTGAGTAGG
TGTCATTCTATTCTGGGGGGTGGGGTGGGGCAGGACAGCAAGGGGGAGGATTGGGAAGACAATAGCAGGC
ATGCTGGGGATGCGGTGGGCTCTATGGCTTCTGAGGCGGAAAGAACCTGCAGCCCAAGCTTGGCGTAATC
ATGGTCATAGCTGTTTCCTGTGTGAAATTGTTATCCGCTCACAATTCCACACAACATACGAGCCGGAAGC
ATAAAGTGTAAAGCCTGGGGTGCCTAATGAGTGAGCTAACTCACATTAATTGCGTTGCGCTCACTGCCCG
CTTTCCAGTCGGGAAACCTGTCGTGCCAGCGGATCTTAAAAGTTTTGTTACTTTATAGAAGAAATTTTGA
GTTTTTGTTTTTTTTTAATAAATAAATAAACATAAATAAATTGTTTGTTGAATTTATTATTAGTATGTAA
GTGTAAATATAATAAAACTTAATATCTATTCAAATTAATAAATAAACCTCGATATACAGACCGATAAAAC
ACATGCGTCAATTTTACGCATGATTATCTTTAACGTACGTCACAATATGATTATCTTTCTAGGGTTAATC
TAGTATCGTAGATTAATTAATCCAGCTTTTGTTCCCTTTAGTGAGGGTTAATTGCGCGCTTGGCGTAATC
ATGGTCATAGCTGTTTCCTGTGTGAAATTGTTATCCGCTCACAATTCCACACAACATACGAGCCGGAAGC
ATAAAGTGTAAAGCCTGGGGTGCCTAATGAGTGAGCTAACTCACATTAATTGCGTTGCGCTCACTGCCCG
CTTTCCAGTCGGGAAACCTGTCGTGCCAGCTGCATTAATGAATCGGCCAACGCGCGGGGAGAGGCGGTTT
GCGTATTGGGCGCTCTTCCGCTTCCTCGCTCACTGACTCGCTGCGCTCGGTCGTTCGGCTGCGGCGAGCG
GTATCAGCTCACTCAAAGGCGGTAATACGGTTATCCACAGAATCAGGGGATAACGCAGGAAAGAACATGT
GAGCAAAAGGCCAGCAAAAGGCCAGGAACCGTAAAAAGGCCGCGTTGCTGGCGTTTTTCCATAGGCTCCG
CCCCCCTGACGAGCATCACAAAAATCGACGCTCAAGTCAGAGGTGGCGAAACCCGACAGGACTATAAAGA
TACCAGGCGTTTCCCCCTGGAAGCTCCCTCGTGCGCTCTCCTGTTCCGACCCTGCCGCTTACCGGATACC
TGTCCGCCTTTCTCCCTTCGGGAAGCGTGGCGCTTTCTCATAGCTCACGCTGTAGGTATCTCAGTTCGGT
GTAGGTCGTTCGCTCCAAGCTGGGCTGTGTGCACGAACCCCCCGTTCAGCCCGACCGCTGCGCCTTATCC
GGTAACTATCGTCTTGAGTCCAACCCGGTAAGACACGACTTATCGCCACTGGCAGCAGCCACTGGTAACA
GGATTAGCAGAGCGAGGTATGTAGGCGGTGCTACAGAGTTCTTGAAGTGGTGGCCTAACTACGGCTACAC
TAGAAGAACAGTATTTGGTATCTGCGCTCTGCTGAAGCCAGTTACCTTCGGAAAAAGAGTTGGTAGCTCT
TGATCCGGCAAACAAACCACCGCTGGTAGCGGTGGTTTTTTTGTTTGCAAGCAGCAGATTACGCGCAGAA
AAAAAGGATCTCAAGAAGATCCTTTGATCTTTTCTACGGGGTCTGACGCTCAGTGGAACGAAAACTCACG
TTAAGGGATTTTGGTCATGAGATTATCAAAAAGGATCTTCACCTAGATCCTTTTAAATTAAAAATGAAGT
TTTAAATCAATCTAAAGTATATATGAGTAAACTTGGTCTGACAGTTACCAATGCTTAATCAGTGAGGCAC
CTATCTCAGCGATCTGTCTATTTCGTTCATCCATAGTTGCCTGACTCCCCGTCGTGTAGATAACTACGAT
ACGGGAGGGCTTACCATCTGGCCCCAGTGCTGCAATGATACCGCGAGACCCACGCTCACCGGCTCCAGAT
TTATCAGCAATAAACCAGCCAGCCGGAAGGGCCGAGCGCAGAAGTGGTCCTGCAACTTTATCCGCCTCCA
TCCAGTCTATTAATTGTTGCCGGGAAGCTAGAGTAAGTAGTTCGC
Features (pLannotate 1.2.2; 25 found; start..end, strand, type, name):
    581..685     -  promoter       AmpR promoter: bla
    738..1166    -  rep_origin     f1 ori (sequence partly withheld): f1 bacteriophage origin of replication; arrow indicates direction of (+) strand synthesis
   1171..1326    -  CDS            lacZα (fragment): LacZα fragment of β-galactosidase; lacZ fragment
   1334..1352    +  promoter       T7 promoter: promoter for bacteriophage T7 RNA polymerase
   1737..2116    +  enhancer       CMV enhancer: human cytomegalovirus immediate early enhancer
   2118..2394    +  promoter       chicken β-actin promoter: No description available
   2395..3368    +  intron         chimeric intron: chimera between introns from chicken β-actin and rabbit β-globin
   3369..3428    +  promoter       hPGK promoter (fragment): human phosphoglycerate kinase 1 promoter
   3454..4113    +  CDS            NR5A1 (fragment): STF1_HUMAN - Also known as AD4BP, FTZF1, SF1. Experimental evidence at protein level: Swiss-Prot protein existence level 1. Transcriptional activator. Essential for sexual differentiation and formation of the primary steroidogenic tissues (PubMed:27378692). Binds to the Ad4 site found in the promoter region of steroidogenic P450 genes such as CYP11A, CYP11B and CYP21B. Also regulates the AMH/Muellerian inhibiting substance gene as well as the AHCH and STAR genes. 5'-YCAAGGYC-3' and 5'-RRAGGTCA-3' are the consensus sequences for the recognition by NR5A1 (PubMed:27378692). The SFPQ-NONO-NR5A1 co
   4123..4188    +  CDS            3xFLAG: three tandem FLAG® epitope tags, followed by an enterokinase cleavage site
   4271..4832    +  misc_feature   IRES: internal ribosome entry site (IRES) of the encephalomyocarditis virus (EMCV)
   4841..5260    +  CDS            bsr: BSR_BACCE - Experimental evidence at protein level: Swiss-Prot protein existence level 1. Catalyzes the deamination of the cytosine moiety of the antibiotics blasticidin S, cytomycin and acetylblasticidin S. From Bacillus cereus.
   5309..5533    +  polyA_signal   bGH poly(A) signal: bovine growth hormone polyadenylation signal
   5537..5553    +  promoter       SV40 promoter (fragment): SV40 enhancer and early promoter
   5604..5620    -  protein_bind   lac operator: The lac repressor binds to the lac operator to inhibit transcription in E. coli. This inhibition can be relieved by adding lactose or isopropyl-β-D-thiogalactopyranoside (IPTG). lac repressor encoded by lacI
   5628..5658    -  promoter       lac promoter: promoter for the E. coli lac operon
   5673..5694    -  protein_bind   CAP binding site: CAP binding activates transcription in the presence of cAMP. E. coli catabolite activator protein
   5707..5746    -  CDS            lacI (fragment): lac repressor; lacI; The lac repressor binds to the lac operator to inhibit transcription in E. coli. This inhibition can be relieved by adding lactose or isopropyl-β-D-thiogalactopyranoside (IPTG).
   6031..6049    -  promoter       T3 promoter: promoter for bacteriophage T3 RNA polymerase
   6094..6110    -  protein_bind   lac operator: The lac repressor binds to the lac operator to inhibit transcription in E. coli. This inhibition can be relieved by adding lactose or isopropyl-β-D-thiogalactopyranoside (IPTG). lac repressor encoded by lacI
   6118..6148    -  promoter       lac promoter: promoter for the E. coli lac operon
   6163..6184    -  protein_bind   CAP binding site: CAP binding activates transcription in the presence of cAMP. E. coli catabolite activator protein
   6197..6289    -  CDS            lacI (fragment): lac repressor; lacI; The lac repressor binds to the lac operator to inhibit transcription in E. coli. This inhibition can be relieved by adding lactose or isopropyl-β-D-thiogalactopyranoside (IPTG).
   6472..7060    -  rep_origin     ori: high-copy-number ColE1/pMB1/pBR322/pUC origin of replication
   7231..580     -  CDS            AmpR (across the origin): β-lactamase; bla; confers resistance to ampicillin, carbenicillin, and related antibiotics
