[The description below was written by a language model from this plasmid's Addgene catalogue record and pLannotate feature annotations shown in this document.]
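Description:
pPB-CAG-NR5A1-deltaLBD-FLAG is a 7.5 kb piggyBac transposon plasmid for stable expression of a truncated human SF-1 (NR5A1) in mammalian cells. It is built on a pPB backbone that is maintained in E. coli through a high-copy ColE1/pUC-type origin and an ampicillin resistance gene. The backbone also carries an f1 origin and remnants of a pBluescript-style cloning region, including lacZα and lacI fragments, lac promoter/operator elements and T7 and T3 promoters. The piggyBac terminal repeats are not called out in the automated feature table. The vector type and stated purpose nonetheless indicate that the expression cassette is meant to be mobilised into the host genome by piggyBac transposase, which is not annotated on this plasmid and would presumably be supplied separately.

The payload is driven by the CAG promoter, annotated as the CMV enhancer, the chicken β-actin promoter and a chimeric β-actin/β-globin intron, which together give strong constitutive expression. It directs a synthesised NR5A1 coding sequence lacking the ligand-binding domain (deletion of amino acids 221–459). This leaves the N-terminal portion of the nuclear receptor, annotated as a 660 nt fragment, fused at its C terminus to a FLAG tag that the annotation identifies as 3xFLAG. An EMCV IRES follows and allows translation of the blasticidin S deaminase gene (bsr) from the same transcript, which ends at a bGH polyadenylation signal. Blasticidin resistance is therefore linked to transgene expression. The short hPGK and SV40 promoter fragments in the table appear to be small residual matches rather than functional promoters. The construct suits generating blasticidin-selected stable lines to test what the SF-1 ligand-binding domain contributes, with the FLAG epitope available for detection or immunoprecipitation. The associated publication concerns β-catenin and cBAF chromatin remodeler interactions.
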