Addgene plasmid #242228: pPB-CAG-NR5A1-deltaLBD-FLAG
Purpose: Expression of human SF-1 ∆LBD (deletion of a.a. 221-459) using piggyBac transposition
Depositing lab: Courtney Hodges. Depositing organization: Baylor College of Medicine. Publication: beta-catenin functions as a molecular adapter for disordered cBAF interactions. Chan YS, Gao Q, Robinson SA, Wang W, Filandrova R, Weinhold LM, Cabrera ML, Zhang M, Ambati CSR, Lerario AM, Putluri N, Kiseljak-Vassiliades K, Wierman ME, Habra MA, Hammer GD, Veverka V, Cermakova K, Hodges HC. Mol Cell. 2025 Jul 15:S1097-2765(25)00576-3. doi: 10.1016/j.molcel.2025.06.026. PubMed 40695292.
Backbone
  Vector backbone: pPB
  Vector type: Mammalian Expression ; piggyBac
  Selectable markers: Blasticidin
Growth in bacteria
  Bacterial resistance: Ampicillin, 100 μg/mL
  Growth temperature: 37°C
  Growth strain: NEB Stable
  Copy number: Unknown
Gene/Insert
  Gene/Insert name: NR5A1 (alt name: SF-1)
  Species: H. sapiens (human)
  Mutation: Deleted ligand binding domain (LBD) from SF-1 (deletion of a.a. 221-459)
  Entrez Gene: NR5A1 (a.k.a. AD4BP, ELP, FTZ1, FTZF1, POF7, SF-1, SF1, SPGF8, SRXX4, SRXY3, hSF-1)
  Promoter: CAG
  Tag / fusion protein: FLAG (C terminal on insert)
  Cloning method: Gene Synthesis
Terms and licenses: Academic/Nonprofit Terms; Industry Terms: Not Available to Industry
How to cite: pPB-CAG-NR5A1-deltaLBD-FLAG was a gift from Courtney Hodges (Addgene plasmid # 242228 ; http://n2t.net/addgene:242228 ; RRID:Addgene_242228)
